Addgene plasmid #108698: pEGFP‐RNASEH2C
Purpose: For expression of N-terminally eGFP-tagged human RNASEH2C in mammalian cells
Depositing lab: Andrew Jackson & Martin Reijns. Depositing organization: University of Edinburgh. Publication: PCNA directs type 2 RNase H activity on DNA replication and repair substrates. Bubeck D, Reijns MA, Graham SC, Astell KR, Jones EY, Jackson AP. Nucleic Acids Res. 2011 May;39(9):3652-66. doi: 10.1093/nar/gkq980. Epub 2011 Jan 17. PubMed 21245041.
Backbone
  Vector backbone: pEGFP-Dest (LMBP 4542)
  Backbone manufacturer: LMBP
  Backbone size w/o insert (bp): 4798
  Total vector size (bp): 5293
  Vector type: Mammalian Expression
  Selectable markers: Neomycin (select with G418)
Growth in bacteria
  Bacterial resistance: Kanamycin, 50 μg/mL
  Growth temperature: 37°C
  Growth strain: DH5alpha
  Copy number: High Copy
Gene/Insert
  Gene/Insert name: RNASEH2C
  Species: H. sapiens (human)
  Entrez Gene: RNASEH2C (a.k.a. AGS3, AYP1)
  Promoter: CMV
  Tag / fusion protein: GFP (N terminal on backbone)
  Cloning method: Gateway Cloning
  Sequencing primers: 5′ cgatcacatggtcctgctg; 3′ tctacaaatgtggtatggctg
Terms and licenses: Academic/Nonprofit Terms; Industry Terms: Not Available to Industry
How to cite: pEGFP‐RNASEH2C was a gift from Andrew Jackson & Martin Reijns (Addgene plasmid # 108698 ; http://n2t.net/addgene:108698 ; RRID:Addgene_108698)
