[The description below was written by a language model from this plasmid's Addgene catalogue record and pLannotate feature annotations shown in this document.]
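Description:
pEGFP‐RNASEH2C is a 5.3 kb mammalian expression plasmid that produces human RNASEH2C fused at its N terminus to EGFP. It was built by Gateway recombination into the pEGFP-Dest destination backbone. In bacteria it replicates from a high-copy ColE1/pUC-type origin and is selected with kanamycin. An f1 phage origin is also present. A single NeoR/KanR (Tn5 aminoglycoside phosphotransferase) gene serves both hosts. It sits downstream of tandem bacterial (bla) and SV40 enhancer/early promoters and is terminated by the HSV TK polyadenylation signal, so it confers kanamycin resistance in E. coli and G418 resistance for selecting stable mammalian transfectants. The short ble, bGH poly(A) and SV40 large T fragments in the annotation appear to be backbone remnants or partial matches rather than functional elements.

The expression cassette is driven by the human cytomegalovirus immediate-early enhancer and promoter. The EGFP coding sequence comes first, followed by residual multiple cloning site sequence and the attB1 site. The RNASEH2C open reading frame lies between attB1 and attB2, and the SV40 polyadenylation signal terminates the transcript. The MCS and attB1 sequences therefore presumably encode a linker between the fluorescent tag and the insert.

RNASEH2C is a non-catalytic subunit of RNase H2, the endonuclease that cleaves the RNA strand of RNA:DNA hybrids and excises single ribonucleotides embedded in DNA. Its gene is also known as AGS3. The stated purpose is expression of eGFP-tagged RNASEH2C in mammalian cells, which would allow the subunit to be visualised by fluorescence. The associated study concerns PCNA-directed type 2 RNase H activity on replication and repair substrates.
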