Features (pLannotate 1.2.2; 17 found; start..end, strand, type, name):
     62..365     +  enhancer       CMV enhancer: human cytomegalovirus immediate early enhancer
    366..569     +  promoter       CMV promoter: human cytomegalovirus (CMV) immediate early promoter
    614..1330    +  CDS            EGFP: EGFP is a basic (constitutively fluorescent) green fluorescent protein published in 1996, derived from Aequorea victoria. It is reported to be a rapidly-maturing weak dimer with moderate acid sensitivity.
   1336..1399    +  misc_feature   MCS: multiple cloning site
   1404..1424    +  protein_bind   attB1: mutant version of attB; core recombination site for the Gateway® BP reaction BP Clonase™
   1430..1921    +  CDS            RNASEH2C: RNH2C_HUMAN - Also known as AYP1. Experimental evidence at protein level: Swiss-Prot protein existence level 1. Non catalytic subunit of RNase H2, an endonuclease that specifically degrades the RNA of RNA:DNA hybrids. Participates in DNA replication, possibly by mediating the removal of lagging-strand Okazaki fragment RNA primers during DNA replication. Mediates the excision of single ribonucleotides from DNA:RNA duplexes. From Homo sapiens (Human).
   1926..1950    -  protein_bind   attB2: mutant version of attB; recombination site for the Gateway® BP reaction BP Clonase™
   1975..2059    +  CDS            large T antigen (fragment): large T antigen from SV40 (simian virus 40)
   2082..2203    +  polyA_signal   SV40 poly(A) signal: SV40 polyadenylation signal
   2237..2665    -  rep_origin     f1 ori (sequence partly withheld): f1 bacteriophage origin of replication; arrow indicates direction of (+) strand synthesis
   2692..2796    +  promoter       AmpR promoter: bla
   2798..3155    +  promoter       SV40 promoter: SV40 enhancer and early promoter
   3190..3984    +  CDS            NeoR/KanR: aminoglycoside phosphotransferase from Tn5; aph(3')-II (or nptII); confers resistance to neomycin, kanamycin, and G418 (Geneticin®)
   4005..4157    +  CDS            ble (fragment): BLE_KLEPN - Experimental evidence at protein level: Swiss-Prot protein existence level 1. Binding protein with a strong affinity to the bleomycin family of antibiotics. Binds to CL990; an antimitotic-antibiotic compound. From Klebsiella pneumoniae.
   4216..4263    +  polyA_signal   HSV TK poly(A) signal: herpes simplex virus thymidine kinase polyadenylation signal (Cole and Stacy, 1985)
   4354..4370    -  polyA_signal   bGH poly(A) signal (fragment): bovine growth hormone polyadenylation signal
   4592..5180    +  rep_origin     ori: high-copy-number ColE1/pMB1/pBR322/pUC origin of replication
>Addgene plasmid #108698 | pEGFP‐RNASEH2C | addgene full sequence | sequence record 209034 | Addgene NGS Result
TTAGTTATTAATAGTAATCAATTACGGGGTCATTAGTTCATAGCCCATATATGGAGTTCCGCGTTACATA
ACTTACGGTAAATGGCCCGCCTGGCTGACCGCCCAACGACCCCCGCCCATTGACGTCAATAATGACGTAT
GTTCCCATAGTAACGCCAATAGGGACTTTCCATTGACGTCAATGGGTGGAGTATTTACGGTAAACTGCCC
ACTTGGCAGTACATCAAGTGTATCATATGCCAAGTACGCCCCCTATTGACGTCAATGACGGTAAATGGCC
CGCCTGGCATTATGCCCAGTACATGACCTTATGGGACTTTCCTACTTGGCAGTACATCTACGTATTAGTC
ATCGCTATTACCATGGTGATGCGGTTTTGGCAGTACATCAATGGGCGTGGATAGCGGTTTGACTCACGGG
GATTTCCAAGTCTCCACCCCATTGACGTCAATGGGAGTTTGTTTTGGCACCAAAATCAACGGGACTTTCC
AAAATGTCGTAACAACTCCGCCCCATTGACGCAAATGGGCGGTAGGCGTGTACGGTGGGAGGTCTATATA
AGCAGAGCTGGTTTAGTGAACCGTCAGATCCGCTAGCGCTACCGGTCGCCACCATGGTGAGCAAGGGCGA
GGAGCTGTTCACCGGGGTGGTGCCCATCCTGGTCGAGCTGGACGGCGACGTAAACGGCCACAAGTTCAGC
GTGTCCGGCGAGGGCGAGGGCGATGCCACCTACGGCAAGCTGACCCTGAAGTTCATCTGCACCACCGGCA
AGCTGCCCGTGCCCTGGCCCACCCTCGTGACCACCCTGACCTACGGCGTGCAGTGCTTCAGCCGCTACCC
CGACCACATGAAGCAGCACGACTTCTTCAAGTCCGCCATGCCCGAAGGCTACGTCCAGGAGCGCACCATC
TTCTTCAAGGACGACGGCAACTACAAGACCCGCGCCGAGGTGAAGTTCGAGGGCGACACCCTGGTGAACC
GCATCGAGCTGAAGGGCATCGACTTCAAGGAGGACGGCAACATCCTGGGGCACAAGCTGGAGTACAACTA
CAACAGCCACAACGTCTATATCATGGCCGACAAGCAGAAGAACGGCATCAAGGTGAACTTCAAGATCCGC
CACAACATCGAGGACGGCAGCGTGCAGCTCGCCGACCACTACCAGCAGAACACCCCCATCGGCGACGGCC
CCGTGCTGCTGCCCGACAACCACTACCTGAGCACCCAGTCCGCCCTGAGCAAAGACCCCAACGAGAAGCG
CGATCACATGGTCCTGCTGGAGTTCGTGACCGCCGCCGGGATCACTCTCGGCATGGACGAGCTGTACAAG
TCCGGCCGGACTCAGATCTCGAGCTCAAGCTTCGAATTCTGCAGTCGACGGTACCGCGGGCCCGGGATCA
TCACAAGTTTGTACAAAAAAGCAGGCACCATGGAGAGCGGCGACGAAGCGGCCATCGAGAGGCACCGCGT
CCACTTGCGCTCCGCCACATTGCGCGACGCCGTACCCGCCACACTGCATCTGCTGCCCTGCGAGGTTGCG
GTGGACGGGCCCGCCCCGGTGGGGCGCTTCTTCACGCCCGCCATCCGCCAGGGCCCCGAGGGACTCGAAG
TGTCGTTTCGGGGCCGCTGTCTACGGGGAGAGGAGGTGGCGGTGCCGCCTGGCCTCGTGGGATACGTGAT
GGTGACAGAAGAGAAGAAGGTGTCGATGGGGAAGCCAGACCCCTTGCGGGATTCCGGGACTGACGACCAA
GAGGAGGAGCCGCTGGAGCGGGACTTCGACCGCTTCATTGGAGCCACTGCCAACTTCAGCCGCTTCACCC
TGTGGGGTCTGGAGACCATCCCTGGCCCGGATGCCAAAGTGCGTGGGGCCTTAACTTGGCCCAGCCTTGC
GGCAGCGATTCACGCACAGGTGCCCGAGGACTAGAACCCAGCTTTCTTGTACAAAGTGGTGATGATCCAC
CGGATCTAGATAACTGATCATAATCAGCCATACCACATTTGTAGAGGTTTTACTTGCTTTAAAAAACCTC
CCACACCTCCCCCTGAACCTGAAACATAAAATGAATGCAATTGTTGTTGTTAACTTGTTTATTGCAGCTT
ATAATGGTTACAAATAAAGCAATAGCATCACAAATTTCACAAATAAAGCATTTTTTTCACTGCATTCTAG
TTGTGGTTTGTCCAAACTCATCAATGTATCTTAACGCGTAAATTGTAAGCGTTAATATTTTGTTAAAATT
CGCGTTAAATTTTTGTTAAATCAGCTCATTTTTTAACCAATAGGCCGAAATCGGCAAAATCCCTTATAAA
TCAAAAGAATAGACCGAGATAGGGT
[37 nt withheld, positions 2336-2372]
AAAGAACGTGGACTCCAACGTCAAAGG
[49 nt withheld, positions 2400-2448]
T
[91 nt withheld, positions 2450-2540]
G
[124 nt withheld, positions 2542-2665]
CAGGTGGCACTTTTCGGGGAAATGTGCGCGGAACCCCTATTTGTTTATTTTTCTAAATACATTCAAATAT
GTATCCGCTCATGAGACAATAACCCTGATAAATGCTTCAATAATATTGAAAAAGGAAGAGTCCTGAGGCG
GAAAGAACCAGCTGTGGAATGTGTGTCAGTTAGGGTGTGGAAAGTCCCCAGGCTCCCCAGCAGGCAGAAG
TATGCAAAGCATGCATCTCAATTAGTCAGCAACCAGGTGTGGAAAGTCCCCAGGCTCCCCAGCAGGCAGA
AGTATGCAAAGCATGCATCTCAATTAGTCAGCAACCATAGTCCCGCCCCTAACTCCGCCCATCCCGCCCC
TAACTCCGCCCAGTTCCGCCCATTCTCCGCCCCATGGCTGACTAATTTTTTTTATTTATGCAGAGGCCGA
GGCCGCCTCGGCCTCTGAGCTATTCCAGAAGTAGTGAGGAGGCTTTTTTGGAGGCCTAGGCTTTTGCAAA
GATCGATCAAGAGACAGGATGAGGATCGTTTCGCATGATTGAACAAGATGGATTGCACGCAGGTTCTCCG
GCCGCTTGGGTGGAGAGGCTATTCGGCTATGACTGGGCACAACAGACAATCGGCTGCTCTGATGCCGCCG
TGTTCCGGCTGTCAGCGCAGGGGCGCCCGGTTCTTTTTGTCAAGACCGACCTGTCCGGTGCCCTGAATGA
ACTGCAAGACGAGGCAGCGCGGCTATCGTGGCTGGCCACGACGGGCGTTCCTTGCGCAGCTGTGCTCGAC
GTTGTCACTGAAGCGGGAAGGGACTGGCTGCTATTGGGCGAAGTGCCGGGGCAGGATCTCCTGTCATCTC
ACCTTGCTCCTGCCGAGAAAGTATCCATCATGGCTGATGCAATGCGGCGGCTGCATACGCTTGATCCGGC
TACCTGCCCATTCGACCACCAAGCGAAACATCGCATCGAGCGAGCACGTACTCGGATGGAAGCCGGTCTT
GTCGATCAGGATGATCTGGACGAAGAGCATCAGGGGCTCGCGCCAGCCGAACTGTTCGCCAGGCTCAAGG
CGAGCATGCCCGACGGCGAGGATCTCGTCGTGACCCATGGCGATGCCTGCTTGCCGAATATCATGGTGGA
AAATGGCCGCTTTTCTGGATTCATCGACTGTGGCCGGCTGGGTGTGGCGGACCGCTATCAGGACATAGCG
TTGGCTACCCGTGATATTGCTGAAGAGCTTGGCGGCGAATGGGCTGACCGCTTCCTCGTGCTTTACGGTA
TCGCCGCTCCCGATTCGCAGCGCATCGCCTTCTATCGCCTTCTTGACGAGTTCTTCTGAGCGGGACTCTG
GGGTTCGAAATGACCGACCAAGCGACGCCCAACCTGCCATCACGAGATTTCGATTCCACCGCCGCCTTCT
ATGAAAGGTTGGGCTTCGGAATCGTTTTCCGGGACGCCGGCTGGATGATCCTCCAGCGCGGGGATCTCAT
GCTGGAGTTCTTCGCCCACCCTAGGGGGAGGCTAACTGAAACACGGAAGGAGACAATACCGGAAGGAACC
CGCGCTATGACGGCAATAAAAAGACAGAATAAAACGCACGGTGTTGGGTCGTTTGTTCATAAACGCGGGG
TTCGGTCCCAGGGCTGGCACTCTGTCGATACCCCACCGAGACCCCATTGGGGCCAATACGCCCGCGTTTC
TTCCTTTTCCCCACCCCACCCCCCAAGTTCGGGTGAAGGCCCAGGGCTCGCAGCCAACGTCGGGGCGGCA
GGCCCTGCCATAGCCTCAGGTTACTCATATATACTTTAGATTGATTTAAAACTTCATTTTTAATTTAAAA
GGATCTAGGTGAAGATCCTTTTTGATAATCTCATGACCAAAATCCCTTAACGTGAGTTTTCGTTCCACTG
AGCGTCAGACCCCGTAGAAAAGATCAAAGGATCTTCTTGAGATCCTTTTTTTCTGCGCGTAATCTGCTGC
TTGCAAACAAAAAAACCACCGCTACCAGCGGTGGTTTGTTTGCCGGATCAAGAGCTACCAACTCTTTTTC
CGAAGGTAACTGGCTTCAGCAGAGCGCAGATACCAAATACTGTTCTTCTAGTGTAGCCGTAGTTAGGCCA
CCACTTCAAGAACTCTGTAGCACCGCCTACATACCTCGCTCTGCTAATCCTGTTACCAGTGGCTGCTGCC
AGTGGCGATAAGTCGTGTCTTACCGGGTTGGACTCAAGACGATAGTTACCGGATAAGGCGCAGCGGTCGG
GCTGAACGGGGGGTTCGTGCACACAGCCCAGCTTGGAGCGAACGACCTACACCGAACTGAGATACCTACA
GCGTGAGCTATGAGAAAGCGCCACGCTTCCCGAAGGGAGAAAGGCGGACAGGTATCCGGTAAGCGGCAGG
GTCGGAACAGGAGAGCGCACGAGGGAGCTTCCAGGGGGAAACGCCTGGTATCTTTATAGTCCTGTCGGGT
TTCGCCACCTCTGACTTGAGCGTCGATTTTTGTGATGCTCGTCAGGGGGGCGGAGCCTATGGAAAAACGC
CAGCAACGCGGCCTTTTTACGGTTCCTGGCCTTTTGCTGGCCTTTTGCTCACATGTTCTTTCCTGCGTTA
TCCCCTGATTCTGTGGATAACCGTATTACCGCCATGCA
